Addgene plasmid #13544: pcDNA3.1 FLIPE-1m
Depositing lab: Wolf Frommer. Depositing organization: Carnegie Institution for Science. Publication: Detection of glutamate release from neurons by genetically encoded surface-displayed FRET nanosensors. Okumoto S, Looger LL, Micheva KD, Reimer RJ, Smith SJ, Frommer WB. Proc Natl Acad Sci U S A. 2005 Jun 14. 102(24):8740-5. 10.1073/pnas.0503274102 PubMed 15939876.
Backbone
  Vector backbone: pcDNA3.1
  Backbone manufacturer: Invitrogen
  Backbone size w/o insert (bp): 5428
  Vector type: Mammalian Expression
  Selectable markers: Neomycin (select with G418)
Growth in bacteria
  Bacterial resistance: Ampicillin, 100 μg/mL
  Growth temperature: 37°C
  Growth strain: DH5alpha
  Copy number: High Copy
Gene/Insert
  Gene/Insert name: FLIP-E A207W (alt names: ECFP-ybeJ-Venus; Glutamate/aspartate binding protein; gltI)
  Species: E. coli
  Insert size (bp): 2400
  Mutation: A207W in binding protein
  GenBank ID: NP_415188
  Tag / fusion protein: ECFP (N terminal on insert); Venus (C terminal on insert)
  Cloning method: Restriction Enzyme; 5′ cloning site BamHI (not destroyed); 3′ cloning site HindIII (not destroyed)
  Sequencing primers: 5′ N/A
Resource information
  A portion of this plasmid was derived from a plasmid made by: Venus is from Dr. Atsushi Miyawaki. Please ask Dr. Miyawaki for permission to use Venus in another vector.
Terms and licenses: Academic/Nonprofit Terms; Industry Terms: Not Available to Industry
Depositor comments: For more information, see http://carnegiedpb.stanford.edu/research/frommer/nanosensors/index.html
How to cite: pcDNA3.1 FLIPE-1m was a gift from Wolf Frommer (Addgene plasmid # 13544 ; http://n2t.net/addgene:13544 ; RRID:Addgene_13544)
