[The description below was written by a language model from this plasmid's Addgene catalogue record and pLannotate feature annotations shown in this document.]
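Description:
pcDNA3.1 FLIPE-1m is a mammalian expression plasmid built on the Invitrogen pcDNA3.1 backbone that encodes a genetically encoded FRET sensor for glutamate. It is maintained in E. coli as a high-copy plasmid through a ColE1/pUC-type origin and an ampicillin resistance gene (β-lactamase with its own promoter). An f1 origin is also present. For selecting stably transfected mammalian cells, an SV40 early promoter drives a neomycin phosphotransferase gene followed by an SV40 polyadenylation signal, which confers G418 resistance. The annotation also picks up short fragments such as bom, lac promoter/operator, lacI, ble and a truncated HIV-1 LTR match. These appear to be backbone remnants or partial homology hits rather than functional parts.

The payload, cloned between BamHI and HindIII, is a roughly 2.4 kb fusion open reading frame. In it, the E. coli periplasmic glutamate/aspartate binding protein (gltI, also called ybeJ) is sandwiched between ECFP at the N terminus and Venus at the C terminus. Expression is driven by the CMV immediate-early enhancer and promoter and terminated by the bovine growth hormone polyadenylation signal. A T7 promoter lies upstream of the insert. In sensors of this design, ligand binding changes the conformation of the binding protein, which alters energy transfer between the cyan donor and the yellow acceptor and gives a ratiometric optical readout. This variant carries an A207W substitution in the binding protein. The "1m" in the name presumably denotes the altered affinity of this mutant, but the record does not state this explicitly. The associated work concerns detecting glutamate release from neurons with FRET nanosensors, some of which were displayed on the cell surface. No signal peptide or membrane anchor is annotated in this construct.
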