Features (pLannotate 1.2.2; 22 found; start..end, strand, type, name):
     28..80      -  misc_feature   bom (fragment): basis of mobility region from pBR322
    235..614     +  enhancer       CMV enhancer: human cytomegalovirus immediate early enhancer
    615..818     +  promoter       CMV promoter: human cytomegalovirus (CMV) immediate early promoter
    814..847     +  LTR            5' LTR (truncated) (fragment): truncated 5' long terminal repeat (LTR) from HIV-1
    863..881     +  promoter       T7 promoter: promoter for bacteriophage T7 RNA polymerase
    990..1706    +  CDS            ECFP: ECFP is a basic (constitutively fluorescent) cyan fluorescent protein published in 1996, derived from Aequorea victoria. It has low acid sensitivity.
   1722..2546    +  CDS            gltI (fragment): GLTI_ECOLI - Also known as ybeJ, yzzK. Experimental evidence at protein level: Swiss-Prot protein existence level 1. Part of the ABC transporter complex GltIJKL involved in glutamate and aspartate uptake. Binds to both glutamate and aspartate. From Escherichia coli (strain K12).
   2565..3284    +  CDS            Venus: yellow fluorescent protein (YFP) with fast and efficient maturation (Nagai et al., 2002) mammalian codon-optimized
   3317..3541    +  polyA_signal   bGH poly(A) signal: bovine growth hormone polyadenylation signal
   3545..3566    +  promoter       SV40 promoter (fragment): SV40 enhancer and early promoter
   3587..4015    +  rep_origin     f1 ori (sequence partly withheld): f1 bacteriophage origin of replication; arrow indicates direction of (+) strand synthesis
   4029..4358    +  promoter       SV40 promoter: SV40 enhancer and early promoter
   4425..5216    +  CDS            neo: KKA2_KLEPN - Also known as kan, nptII. Experimental evidence at protein level: Swiss-Prot protein existence level 1. Resistance to kanamycin, neomycin, paromomycin, ribostamycin, butirosin and gentamicin B. From Klebsiella pneumoniae.
   5240..5398    +  CDS            ble (fragment): BLE_KLEPN - Experimental evidence at protein level: Swiss-Prot protein existence level 1. Binding protein with a strong affinity to the bleomycin family of antibiotics. Binds to CL990; an antimitotic-antibiotic compound. From Klebsiella pneumoniae.
   5393..5514    +  polyA_signal   SV40 poly(A) signal: SV40 polyadenylation signal
   5587..5603    -  protein_bind   lac operator: The lac repressor binds to the lac operator to inhibit transcription in E. coli. This inhibition can be relieved by adding lactose or isopropyl-β-D-thiogalactopyranoside (IPTG). lac repressor encoded by lacI
   5611..5641    -  promoter       lac promoter: promoter for the E. coli lac operon
   5656..5677    -  protein_bind   CAP binding site: CAP binding activates transcription in the presence of cAMP. E. coli catabolite activator protein
   5690..5782    -  CDS            lacI (fragment): lac repressor; lacI; The lac repressor binds to the lac operator to inhibit transcription in E. coli. This inhibition can be relieved by adding lactose or isopropyl-β-D-thiogalactopyranoside (IPTG).
   5965..6550    -  rep_origin     ori: high-copy-number ColE1/pMB1/pBR322/pUC origin of replication
   6721..7581    -  CDS            AmpR: β-lactamase; bla; confers resistance to ampicillin, carbenicillin, and related antibiotics
   7582..7686    -  promoter       AmpR promoter: bla
>Addgene plasmid #13544 | pcDNA3.1 FLIPE-1m | depositor full sequence | sequence record 7670 | Author sequence
GACGGATCGGGAGATCTCCCGATCCCCTATGGTGCACTCTCAGTACAATCTGCTCTGATGCCGCATAGTT
AAGCCAGTATCTGCTCCCTGCTTGTGTGTTGGAGGTCGCTGAGTAGTGCGCGAGCAAAATTTAAGCTACA
ACAAGGCAAGGCTTGACCGACAATTGCATGAAGAATCTGCTTAGGGTTAGGCGTTTTGCGCTGCTTCGCG
ATGTACGGGCCAGATATACGCGTTGACATTGATTATTGACTAGTTATTAATAGTAATCAATTACGGGGTC
ATTAGTTCATAGCCCATATATGGAGTTCCGCGTTACATAACTTACGGTAAATGGCCCGCCTGGCTGACCG
CCCAACGACCCCCGCCCATTGACGTCAATAATGACGTATGTTCCCATAGTAACGCCAATAGGGACTTTCC
ATTGACGTCAATGGGTGGAGTATTTACGGTAAACTGCCCACTTGGCAGTACATCAAGTGTATCATATGCC
AAGTACGCCCCCTATTGACGTCAATGACGGTAAATGGCCCGCCTGGCATTATGCCCAGTACATGACCTTA
TGGGACTTTCCTACTTGGCAGTACATCTACGTATTAGTCATCGCTATTACCATGGTGATGCGGTTTTGGC
AGTACATCAATGGGCGTGGATAGCGGTTTGACTCACGGGGATTTCCAAGTCTCCACCCCATTGACGTCAA
TGGGAGTTTGTTTTGGCACCAAAATCAACGGGACTTTCCAAAATGTCGTAACAACTCCGCCCCATTGACG
CAAATGGGCGGTAGGCGTGTACGGTGGGAGGTCTATATAAGCAGAGCTCTCTGGCTAACTAGAGAACCCA
CTGCTTACTGGCTTATCGAAATTAATACGACTCACTATAGGGAGACCCAAGCTGGCTAGCGTTTAAACGG
GCCCTCTAGACTCGAGCGGCCGCCACTGTGCTGGATATCTGCAGAATTCCACCACACTGGACTAGTGGAT
CCGGGCCGCATGGTGAGCAAGGGCGAGGAGCTGTTCACCGGGGTGGTGCCCATCCTGGTCGAGCTGGACG
GCGACGTAAACGGCCACAAGTTCAGCGTGTCCGGCGAGGGCGAGGGCGATGCCACCTACGGCAAGCTGAC
CCTGAAGTTCATCTGCACCACCGGCAAGCTGCCCGTGCCCTGGCCCACCCTCGTGACCACCCTGACCTGG
GGCGTGCAGTGCTTCAGCCGCTACCCCGACCACATGAAGCAGCACGACTTCTTCAAGTCCGCCATGCCCG
AAGGCTACGTCCAGGAGCGCACCATCTTCTTCAAGGACGACGGCAACTACAAGACCCGCGCCGAGGTGAA
GTTCGAGGGCGACACCCTGGTGAACCGCATCGAGCTGAAGGGCATCGACTTCAAGGAGGACGGCAACATC
CTGGGGCACAAGCTGGAGTACAACTACATCAGCCACAACGTCTATATCACCGCCGACAAGCAGAAGAACG
GCATCAAGGCCAACTTCAAGATCCGCCACAACATCGAGGACGGCAGCGTGCAGCTCGCCGACCACTACCA
GCAGAACACCCCCATCGGCGACGGCCCCGTGCTGCTGCCCGACAACCACTACCTGAGCACCCAGTCCGCC
CTGAGCAAAGACCCCAACGAGAAGCGCGATCACATGGTCCTGCTGGAGTTCGTGACCGCCGCCGGGATCA
CTCTCGGCATGGACGAGCTGTACAAGGGTGGTACCGGAGGCGCCGCAGGCAGCACGCTGGACAAAATCGC
CAAAAACGGTGTGATTGTCGTCGGTCACCGTGAATCTTCAGTGCCTTTCTCTTATTACGACAATCAGCAA
AAAGTGGTGGGTTACTCGCAGGATTACTCCAACGCCATTGTTGAAGCAGTGAAAAAGAAACTCAACAAAC
CGGACTTGCAGGTAAAACTGATTCCGATTACCTCACAAAACCGTATTCCACTGCTGCAAAACGGCACTTT
CGATTTTGAATGTGGTTCTACCACCAACAACGTCGAACGCCAAAAACAGGCGGCTTTCTCTGACACTATT
TTCGTGGTCGGTACGCGCCTGTTGACCAAAAAGGGTGGCGATATCAAAGATTTTGCCAACCTGAAAGACA
AAGCCGTAGTCGTCACTTCCGGCACTACCTCTGAAGTTTTGCTCAACAAACTGAATGAAGAGCAAAAAAT
GAATATGCGCATCATCAGCGCCAAAGATCACGGTGACTCTTTCCGCACCCTGGAAAGCGGTCGTGCCGTT
GCCTTTATGATGGATGACTGGCTGCTGGCCGGTGAACGTGCGAAAGCGAAGAAACCAGACAACTGGGAAA
TCGTCGGCAAGCCGCAGTCTCAGGAGGCCTACGGTTGTATGTTGCGTAAAGATGATCCGCAGTTCAAAAA
GCTGATGGATGACACCATCGCTCAGGTGCAGACCTCCGGTGAAGCGGAAAAATGGTTTGATAAGTGGTTC
AAAAATCCAATTCCGCCGAAAAACCTGAACATGAATTTCGAACTGTCAGACGAAATGAAAGCACTGTTCA
AAGAACCGAATGACAAGGCACTGAACGGCGCCGGTACCGGTGGAATGGTGAGCAAGGGCGAGGAGCTGTT
CACCGGGGTGGTGCCCATCCTGGTCGAGCTGGACGGCGACGTAAACGGCCACAAGTTCAGCGTGTCCGGC
GAGGGCGAGGGCGATGCCACCTACGGCAAGCTGACCCTGAAGCTGATCTGCACCACCGGCAAGCTGCCCG
TGCCCTGGCCCACCCTCGTGACCACCCTGGGCTACGGCCTGCAGTGCTTCGCCCGCTACCCCGACCACAT
GAAGCAGCACGACTTCTTCAAGTCCGCCATGCCCGAAGGCTACGTCCAGGAGCGCACCATCTTCTTCAAG
GACGACGGCAACTACAAGACCCGCGCCGAGGTGAAGTTCGAGGGCGACACCCTGGTGAACCGCATCGAGC
TGAAGGGCATCGACTTCAAGGAGGACGGCAACATCCTGGGGCACAAGCTGGAGTACAACTACAACAGCCA
CAACGTCTATATCACCGCCGACAAGCAGAAGAACGGCATCAAGGCCAACTTCAAGATCCGCCACAACATC
GAGGACGGCGGCGTGCAGCTCGCCGACCACTACCAGCAGAACACCCCCATCGGCGACGGCCCCGTGCTGC
TGCCCGACAACCACTACCTGAGCTACCAGTCCGCCCTGAGCAAAGACCCCAACGAGAAGCGCGATCACAT
GGTCCTGCTGGAGTTCGTGACCGCCGCCGGGATCACTCTCGGCATGGACGAGCTGTACAAGTAAAAGCTT
AAGTTTAAACCGCTGATCAGCCTCGACTGTGCCTTCTAGTTGCCAGCCATCTGTTGTTTGCCCCTCCCCC
GTGCCTTCCTTGACCCTGGAAGGTGCCACTCCCACTGTCCTTTCCTAATAAAATGAGGAAATTGCATCGC
ATTGTCTGAGTAGGTGTCATTCTATTCTGGGGGGTGGGGTGGGGCAGGACAGCAAGGGGGAGGATTGGGA
AGACAATAGCAGGCATGCTGGGGATGCGGTGGGCTCTATGGCTTCTGAGGCGGAAAGAACCAGCTGGGGC
TCTAGGGGGTATCCCC
[124 nt withheld, positions 3587-3710]
C
[91 nt withheld, positions 3712-3802]
A
[49 nt withheld, positions 3804-3852]
CCTTTGACGTTGGAGTCCACGTTCTTT
[37 nt withheld, positions 3880-3916]
ACCCTATCTCGGTCTATTCTTTTGATTTATAAGGGATTTTGCCGATTTCGGCCTATTGGTTAAAAAATGA
GCTGATTTAACAAAAATTTAACGCGAATTAATTCTGTGGAATGTGTGTCAGTTAGGGTGTGGAAAGTCCC
CAGGCTCCCCAGCAGGCAGAAGTATGCAAAGCATGCATCTCAATTAGTCAGCAACCAGGTGTGGAAAGTC
CCCAGGCTCCCCAGCAGGCAGAAGTATGCAAAGCATGCATCTCAATTAGTCAGCAACCATAGTCCCGCCC
CTAACTCCGCCCATCCCGCCCCTAACTCCGCCCAGTTCCGCCCATTCTCCGCCCCATGGCTGACTAATTT
TTTTTATTTATGCAGAGGCCGAGGCCGCCTCTGCCTCTGAGCTATTCCAGAAGTAGTGAGGAGGCTTTTT
TGGAGGCCTAGGCTTTTGCAAAAAGCTCCCGGGAGCTTGTATATCCATTTTCGGATCTGATCAAGAGACA
GGATGAGGATCGTTTCGCATGATTGAACAAGATGGATTGCACGCAGGTTCTCCGGCCGCTTGGGTGGAGA
GGCTATTCGGCTATGACTGGGCACAACAGACAATCGGCTGCTCTGATGCCGCCGTGTTCCGGCTGTCAGC
GCAGGGGCGCCCGGTTCTTTTTGTCAAGACCGACCTGTCCGGTGCCCTGAATGAACTGCAGGACGAGGCA
GCGCGGCTATCGTGGCTGGCCACGACGGGCGTTCCTTGCGCAGCTGTGCTCGACGTTGTCACTGAAGCGG
GAAGGGACTGGCTGCTATTGGGCGAAGTGCCGGGGCAGGATCTCCTGTCATCTCACCTTGCTCCTGCCGA
GAAAGTATCCATCATGGCTGATGCAATGCGGCGGCTGCATACGCTTGATCCGGCTACCTGCCCATTCGAC
CACCAAGCGAAACATCGCATCGAGCGAGCACGTACTCGGATGGAAGCCGGTCTTGTCGATCAGGATGATC
TGGACGAAGAGCATCAGGGGCTCGCGCCAGCCGAACTGTTCGCCAGGCTCAAGGCGCGCATGCCCGACGG
CGAGGATCTCGTCGTGACCCATGGCGATGCCTGCTTGCCGAATATCATGGTGGAAAATGGCCGCTTTTCT
GGATTCATCGACTGTGGCCGGCTGGGTGTGGCGGACCGCTATCAGGACATAGCGTTGGCTACCCGTGATA
TTGCTGAAGAGCTTGGCGGCGAATGGGCTGACCGCTTCCTCGTGCTTTACGGTATCGCCGCTCCCGATTC
GCAGCGCATCGCCTTCTATCGCCTTCTTGACGAGTTCTTCTGAGCGGGACTCTGGGGTTCGAAATGACCG
ACCAAGCGACGCCCAACCTGCCATCACGAGATTTCGATTCCACCGCCGCCTTCTATGAAAGGTTGGGCTT
CGGAATCGTTTTCCGGGACGCCGGCTGGATGATCCTCCAGCGCGGGGATCTCATGCTGGAGTTCTTCGCC
CACCCCAACTTGTTTATTGCAGCTTATAATGGTTACAAATAAAGCAATAGCATCACAAATTTCACAAATA
AAGCATTTTTTTCACTGCATTCTAGTTGTGGTTTGTCCAAACTCATCAATGTATCTTATCATGTCTGTAT
ACCGTCGACCTCTAGCTAGAGCTTGGCGTAATCATGGTCATAGCTGTTTCCTGTGTGAAATTGTTATCCG
CTCACAATTCCACACAACATACGAGCCGGAAGCATAAAGTGTAAAGCCTGGGGTGCCTAATGAGTGAGCT
AACTCACATTAATTGCGTTGCGCTCACTGCCCGCTTTCCAGTCGGGAAACCTGTCGTGCCAGCTGCATTA
ATGAATCGGCCAACGCGCGGGGAGAGGCGGTTTGCGTATTGGGCGCTCTTCCGCTTCCTCGCTCACTGAC
TCGCTGCGCTCGGTCGTTCGGCTGCGGCGAGCGGTATCAGCTCACTCAAAGGCGGTAATACGGTTATCCA
CAGAATCAGGGGATAACGCAGGAAAGAACATGTGAGCAAAAGGCCAGCAAAAGGCCAGGAACCGTAAAAA
GGCCGCGTTGCTGGCGTTTTTCCATAGGCTCCGCCCCCCTGACGAGCATCACAAAAATCGACGCTCAAGT
CAGAGGTGGCGAAACCCGACAGGACTATAAAGATACCAGGCGTTTCCCCCTGGAAGCTCCCTCGTGCGCT
CTCCTGTTCCGACCCTGCCGCTTACCGGATACCTGTCCGCCTTTCTCCCTTCGGGAAGCGTGGCGCTTTC
TCATAGCTCACGCTGTAGGTATCTCAGTTCGGTGTAGGTCGTTCGCTCCAAGCTGGGCTGTGTGCACGAA
CCCCCCGTTCAGCCCGACCGCTGCGCCTTATCCGGTAACTATCGTCTTGAGTCCAACCCGGTAAGACACG
ACTTATCGCCACTGGCAGCAGCCACTGGTAACAGGATTAGCAGAGCGAGGTATGTAGGCGGTGCTACAGA
GTTCTTGAAGTGGTGGCCTAACTACGGCTACACTAGAAGAACAGTATTTGGTATCTGCGCTCTGCTGAAG
CCAGTTACCTTCGGAAAAAGAGTTGGTAGCTCTTGATCCGGCAAACAAACCACCGCTGGTAGCGGTTTTT
TTGTTTGCAAGCAGCAGATTACGCGCAGAAAAAAAGGATCTCAAGAAGATCCTTTGATCTTTTCTACGGG
GTCTGACGCTCAGTGGAACGAAAACTCACGTTAAGGGATTTTGGTCATGAGATTATCAAAAAGGATCTTC
ACCTAGATCCTTTTAAATTAAAAATGAAGTTTTAAATCAATCTAAAGTATATATGAGTAAACTTGGTCTG
ACAGTTACCAATGCTTAATCAGTGAGGCACCTATCTCAGCGATCTGTCTATTTCGTTCATCCATAGTTGC
CTGACTCCCCGTCGTGTAGATAACTACGATACGGGAGGGCTTACCATCTGGCCCCAGTGCTGCAATGATA
CCGCGAGACCCACGCTCACCGGCTCCAGATTTATCAGCAATAAACCAGCCAGCCGGAAGGGCCGAGCGCA
GAAGTGGTCCTGCAACTTTATCCGCCTCCATCCAGTCTATTAATTGTTGCCGGGAAGCTAGAGTAAGTAG
TTCGCCAGTTAATAGTTTGCGCAACGTTGTTGCCATTGCTACAGGCATCGTGGTGTCACGCTCGTCGTTT
GGTATGGCTTCATTCAGCTCCGGTTCCCAACGATCAAGGCGAGTTACATGATCCCCCATGTTGTGCAAAA
AAGCGGTTAGCTCCTTCGGTCCTCCGATCGTTGTCAGAAGTAAGTTGGCCGCAGTGTTATCACTCATGGT
TATGGCAGCACTGCATAATTCTCTTACTGTCATGCCATCCGTAAGATGCTTTTCTGTGACTGGTGAGTAC
TCAACCAAGTCATTCTGAGAATAGTGTATGCGGCGACCGAGTTGCTCTTGCCCGGCGTCAATACGGGATA
ATACCGCGCCACATAGCAGAACTTTAAAAGTGCTCATCATTGGAAAACGTTCTTCGGGGCGAAAACTCTC
AAGGATCTTACCGCTGTTGAGATCCAGTTCGATGTAACCCACTCGTGCACCCAACTGATCTTCAGCATCT
TTTACTTTCACCAGCGTTTCTGGGTGAGCAAAAACAGGAAGGCAAAATGCCGCAAAAAAGGGAATAAGGG
CGACACGGAAATGTTGAATACTCATACTCTTCCTTTTTCAATATTATTGAAGCATTTATCAGGGTTATTG
TCTCATGAGCGGATACATATTTGAATGTATTTAGAAAAATAAACAAATAGGGGTTCCGCGCACATTTCCC
CGAAAAGTGCCACCTGACGTC
