>Addgene plasmid #13544 | pcDNA3.1 FLIPE-1m | addgene partial sequence | sequence record 19348 | 13544 with FLIPE (TCAAACCATTTTTCCGCTTC)
CAGCTTTTTGAACTGCGGATCATCTTTACGCAACATACAACCGTAGGCCTCCTGAGACTGCGGCTTGCCG
ACGATTTCCCAGTTGTCTGGTTTCTTCGCTTTCGCACGTTCACCGGCCAGCAGCCAGTCATCCATCATAA
AGGCAACGGCACGACCGCTTTCCAGGGTGCGGAAAGAGTCACCGTGATCTTTGGCGCTGATGATGCGCAT
ATTCATTTTTTGCTCTTCATTCAGTTTGTTGAGCAAAACTTCAGAGGTAGTGCCGGAAGTGACGACTACG
GCTTTGTCTTTCAGGTTGGCAAAATCTTTGATATCGCCACCCTTTTTGGTCAACAGGCGCGTACCGACCA
CGAAAATAGTGTCAGAGAAAGCCGCCTGTTTTTGGCGTTCGACGTTGTTGGTGGTAGAACCACATTCAAA
ATCGAAAGTGCCGTTTTGCAGCAGTGGAATACGGTTTTGTGAGGTAATCGGAATCAGTTTTACCTGCAAG
TCCGGTTTGTTGAGTTTCTTTTTCACTGCTTCAACAATGGCGTTGGAGTAATCCTGCGAGTAACCCACCA
CTTTTTGCTGATTGTCGTAATAAGAGAAAGGCACTGAAGATTCACGGTGACCGACGACAATCACACCGTT
TTTGGCGATTTTGTCCAGCGTGCTGCCTGCGGCGCCTCCGGTACCACCCTTGTACAGCTCGTCCATGCCG
AGAGTGATCCCGGCGGCGGTCACGAACTC
